Addgene plasmid #136102: CTAG_linker-N7
Purpose: Nuclear targeting peptide for C-term fusion with CDS12 without linker.
Depositing lab: Jim Haseloff. Depositing organization: University of Cambridge. Publication: Systematic tools for reprogramming plant gene expression in a simple model, Marchantia polymorpha. Sauret-Gueto S, Frangedakis E, Silvestri L, Rebmann M, Tomaselli M, Markel K, Delmans M, West A, Patron NJ, Haseloff J. ACS Synth Biol. 2020 Mar 12. doi: 10.1021/acssynbio.9b00511. PubMed 32163700.
Backbone
  Vector backbone: pUAP4
  Vector type: Plant Expression, Synthetic Biology
Growth in bacteria
  Bacterial resistance: Chloramphenicol, 25 μg/mL
  Growth temperature: 37°C
  Growth strain: DH5alpha
  Copy number: High Copy
Gene/Insert
  Gene/Insert name: CTAG_AlaSer4xAla_N7
  Species: A. thaliana (mustard weed)
  Mutation: BsaI/ SapI domesticated
  Cloning method: Restriction Enzyme; 5′ cloning site BsaI (destroyed during cloning); 3′ cloning site BsaI (destroyed during cloning)
  Sequencing primers: 5′ n/a
Depositor comments: Please visit https://www.biorxiv.org/content/10.1101/2020.02.29.971002v1 for bioRxiv preprint.
How to cite: CTAG_linker-N7 was a gift from Jim Haseloff (Addgene plasmid # 136102 ; http://n2t.net/addgene:136102 ; RRID:Addgene_136102)
