[The description below was written by a language model from this plasmid's Addgene catalogue record and pLannotate feature annotations shown in this document.]
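Description:
CTAG_linker-N7 is a small (about 2.3 kb) Level 0 DNA part plasmid built in the pUAP4 universal acceptor backbone. It belongs to a standardised Golden Gate/Loop-type assembly toolkit developed for engineering gene expression in the liverwort Marchantia polymorpha. It is not an expression vector in its own right. It stores a single modular part in E. coli, replicating at high copy from a ColE1/pUC-type origin and selected with chloramphenicol through a cat gene that has its native promoter and is followed by the lambda t0 terminator. The his operon terminator and a second putative bacterial terminator flank the region where the part sits (roughly between positions 850 and 1140), presumably insulating it from read-through transcription.

The insert, CTAG_AlaSer4xAla_N7, encodes the N7 nuclear-targeting peptide from Arabidopsis thaliana preceded by a short Ala-Ser-(Ala)4 linker, and occupies the C-terminal tag (CTAG) position of the assembly syntax. Internal BsaI and SapI sites have been removed ("domesticated") so the part survives Type IIS assembly. The BsaI sites used to load it into pUAP4 were destroyed in cloning. The automated annotation found only backbone elements and did not label the linker-N7 sequence itself. The plasmid contains no promoter, plant terminator or plant selection marker, as these come from other parts.

The stated purpose is C-terminal fusion to a CDS12-type coding part that lacks its own linker. When it is combined with a promoter, such a coding sequence (for example a fluorescent protein) and a terminator in a transcription unit, the resulting fusion protein is directed to the nucleus. This is useful for making nuclear-localised markers.
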