Features (pLannotate 1.2.2; 6 found; start..end, strand, type, name):
     13..601     +  rep_origin     ori: high-copy-number ColE1/pMB1/pBR322/pUC origin of replication
    796..853     -  terminator     his operon terminator: This putative transcriptin terminator from the E. coli his operon has a 2-bp deletion introduced during synthesis. Its efficiency has not been determined.
   1142..1185    +  terminator     bacterial terminator: putative bacterial transcription terminator
   1271..1368    +  promoter       cat promoter: promoter of the E. coli cat gene encoding chloramphenicol acetyltransferase
   1369..2025    +  CDS            cat: CAT_ECOLX - Experimental evidence at protein level: Swiss-Prot protein existence level 1. This enzyme is an effector of chloramphenicol resistance in bacteria. From Escherichia coli. This protein is used as a marker in many commonly used cloning vectors, such as pACYC184.
   2049..2143    +  terminator     lambda t0 terminator: transcription terminator from phage lambda
>Addgene plasmid #136102 | CTAG_linker-N7 | addgene full sequence | sequence record 275038 | Addgene NGS Result
CAAAGGATCTTCTTGAGATCCTTTTTTTCTGCGCGTAATCTGCTGCTTGCAAACAAAAAAACCACCGCTA
CCAGCGGTGGTTTGTTTGCCGGATCAAGAGCTACCAACTCTTTTTCCGAAGGTAACTGGCTTCAGCAGAG
CGCAGATACCAAATACTGTTCTTCTAGTGTAGCCGTAGTTAGGCCACCACTTCAAGAACTCTGTAGCACC
GCCTACATACCTCGCTCTGCTAATCCTGTTACCAGTGGCTGCTGCCAGTGGCGATAAGTCGTGTCTTACC
GGGTTGGACTCAAGACGATAGTTACCGGATAAGGCGCAGCGGTCGGGCTGAACGGGGGGTTCGTGCACAC
AGCCCAGCTTGGAGCGAACGACCTACACCGAACTGAGATACCTACAGCGTGAGCTATGAGAAAGCGCCAC
GCTTCCCGAAGGGAGAAAGGCGGACAGGTATCCGGTAAGCGGCAGGGTCGGAACAGGAGAGCGCACGAGG
GAGCTTCCAGGGGGAAACGCCTGGTATCTTTATAGTCCTGTCGGGTTTCGCCACCTCTGACTTGAGCGTC
GATTTTTGTGATGCTCGTCAGGGGGGCGGAGCCTGTGGAAAAACGCCAGCAACGCGGCCTTTTTACGGTT
CCTGGCCTTTTGCTGGCCTTTTGCTCACATGTTCTTTCCTGCGTTATCCCCTGATTCTGTGGATAACCGT
ATTACCGCCTTTGAGTGAGCTGATACCGCTCGCCGCAGCCGAACGACCGAGCGCAGCGAGTCAGTGAGCG
AGGAAGCCTGCATAACGCGAAGTAATCTTTTCGGTTTTAAAGAAAAAGGGCAGGGTGGTGACACCTTGCC
CTTTTTTGCCGGACTGCAGGGTCTCGTTCGGCTGCAGCGGCCGAATTCAAGCGTGAAGAACAAGCAAGGA
AAGCTAAGGTGAACAATGAGAAAAAGACGGAAATAGTGAAACCAGAGAGTTGTAGCAATGAAGGAGATGT
CAAGGATCTGAAAAGAAAGGACTCTGAGGATGGAAACGAGGGTGAGGAAGAAGAAGCTTCTTCGAAACCG
AAAAAGCCAAAAGTTGCTCTTTCTCATCTTCAGGACATTGACGACACAGAAGCTGATCAAGAAGAAGAGT
AAGCTTTGAGACCGAATTCCAGAAATCATCCTTAGCGAAAGCTAAGGATTTTTTTTATCTGAAATTCTGC
CTCGTGATACGCCTATTTTTATAGGTTAATGTCATGATAATAATGGTTTCTTAGACGTCAGGTGGCACTC
GAGTTGATCGGGCACGTAAGAGGTTCCAACTTTCACCATAATGAAATAAGATCACTACCGGGCGTATTTT
TTGAGTTATCGAGATTTTCAGGAGCTAAGGAAGCTAAAATGGAGAAAAAAATCACTGGATATACCACCGT
TGATATATCCCAATGGCATCGTAAAGAACATTTTGAGGCATTTCAGTCAGTTGCTCAATGTACCTATAAC
CAGACCGTTCAGCTGGATATTACGGCCTTTTTAAAGACCGTAAAGAAAAATAAGCACAAGTTTTATCCGG
CCTTTATTCACATTCTTGCCCGCCTGATGAATGCTCATCCGGAATTTCGTATGGCAATGAAAGACGGTGA
GCTGGTGATATGGGATAGTGTTCACCCTTGTTACACCGTTTTCCATGAGCAAACTGAAACGTTTTCATCG
CTCTGGAGTGAATACCACGACGATTTCCGGCAGTTTCTACACATATATTCGCAAGATGTGGCGTGTTACG
GTGAAAACCTGGCCTATTTCCCTAAAGGGTTTATTGAGAATATGTTTTTCGTCTCAGCCAATCCCTGGGT
GAGTTTCACCAGTTTTGATTTAAACGTGGCCAATATGGACAACTTCTTCGCCCCCGTTTTCACCATGGGC
AAATATTATACGCAAGGCGACAAGGTGCTGATGCCGCTGGCGATTCAGGTTCATCATGCCGTTTGTGATG
GCTTCCATGTCGGCAGAATGCTTAATGAATTACAACAGTACTGCGATGAGTGGCAGGGCGGGGCGTAATT
TGATATCGAGCTCGCTTGGACTCCTGTTGATAGATCCAGTAATGACCTCAGAACTCCATCTGGATTTGTT
CAGAACGCTCGGTTGCCGCCGGGCGTTTTTTATTGGTGAGAATCCAAGCCTCGAGCTGTCAGACCAAGTT
TACTCATATATACTTTAGATTGATTTAAAACTTCATTTTTAATTTAAAAGGATCTAGGTGAAGATCCTTT
TTGATAATCTCATGACCAAAATCCCTTAACGTGAGTTTTCGTTCCACTGAGCGTCAGACCCCGTAGAAAA
GAT
